>Addgene plasmid #99608 | pSAD-F3-NPEST-iCRE-2A-mCherryPEST | addgene full sequence | sequence record 194181 | Addgene NGS Result
GGCCGCGGTACCGCCACCATGGTGCCCAAGAAGAAGAGGAAAGTCTCCAACCTGCTGACTGTGCACCAAA
ACCTGCCTGCCCTCCCTGTGGATGCCACCTCTGATGAAGTCAGGAAGAACCTGATGGACATGTTCAGGGA
CAGGCAGGCCTTCTCTGAACACACCTGGAAGATGCTCCTGTCTGTGTGCAGATCCTGGGCTGCCTGGTGC
AAGCTGAACAACAGGAAATGGTTCCCTGCTGAACCTGAGGATGTGAGGGACTACCTCCTGTACCTGCAAG
CCAGAGGCCTGGCTGTGAAGACCATCCAACAGCACCTGGGCCAGCTCAACATGCTGCACAGGAGATCTGG
CCTGCCTCGCCCTTCTGACTCCAATGCTGTGTCCCTGGTGATGAGGAGAATCAGAAAGGAGAATGTGGAT
GCTGGGGAGAGAGCCAAGCAGGCCCTGGCCTTTGAACGCACTGACTTTGACCAAGTCAGATCCCTGATGG
AGAACTCTGACAGATGCCAGGACATCAGGAACCTGGCCTTCCTGGGCATTGCCTACAACACCCTGCTGCG
CATTGCCGAAATTGCCAGAATCAGAGTGAAGGACATCTCCCGCACCGATGGTGGGAGAATGCTGATCCAC
ATTGGCAGGACCAAGACCCTGGTGTCCACAGCTGGTGTGGAGAAGGCCCTGTCCCTGGGGGTTACCAAGC
TGGTGGAGAGATGGATCTCTGTGTCTGGTGTGGCTGATGACCCCAACAACTACCTGTTCTGCCGGGTCAG
AAAGAATGGTGTGGCTGCCCCTTCTGCCACCTCCCAACTGTCCACCCGGGCCCTGGAAGGGATCTTTGAG
GCCACCCACCGCCTGATCTATGGTGCCAAGGATGACTCTGGGCAGAGATACCTGGCCTGGTCTGGCCACT
CTGCCAGAGTGGGTGCTGCCAGGGACATGGCCAGGGCTGGTGTGTCCATCCCTGAAATCATGCAGGCTGG
TGGCTGGACCAATGTGAACATTGTGATGAACTACATCAGAAACCTGGACTCTGAGACTGGGGCCATGGTG
AGGCTGCTCGAGGATGGGGACGGCAGTGGAGGATCCGGAGCCACGAACTTCTCTCTGTTAAAGCAAGCAG
GAGACGTGGAAGAAAACCCCGGTCCTACCGGTGTGAGCAAGGGCGAGGAGGATAACATGGCCATCATCAA
GGAGTTCATGCGCTTCAAGGTGCACATGGAGGGCTCCGTGAACGGCCACGAGTTCGAGATCGAGGGCGAG
GGCGAGGGCCGCCCCTACGAGGGCACCCAGACCGCCAAGCTGAAGGTGACCAAGGGTGGCCCCCTGCCCT
TCGCCTGGGACATCCTGTCCCCTCAGTTCATGTACGGCTCCAAGGCCTACGTGAAGCACCCCGCCGACAT
CCCCGACTACTTGAAGCTGTCCTTCCCCGAGGGCTTCAAGTGGGAGCGCGTGATGAACTTCGAGGACGGC
GGCGTGGTGACCGTGACCCAGGACTCCTCCCTGCAGGACGGCGAGTTCATCTACAAGGTGAAGCTGCGCG
GCACCAACTTCCCCTCCGACGGCCCCGTAATGCAGAAGAAGACCATGGGCTGGGAGGCCTCCTCCGAGCG
GATGTACCCCGAGGACGGCGCCCTGAAGGGCGAGATCAAGCAGAGGCTGAAGCTGAAGGACGGCGGCCAC
TACGACGCTGAGGTCAAGACCACCTACAAGGCCAAGAAGCCCGTGCAGCTGCCCGGCGCCTACAACGTCA
ACATCAAGTTGGACATCACCTCCCACAACGAGGACTACACCATCGTGGAACAGTACGAACGCGCCGAGGG
CCGCCACTCCACCGGCGGCATGGACGAGCTGTACAAGGGATATCTCAGCCATGGCTTCCCGCCGGAGGTG
GAGGAGCAGGATGATGGCACGCTGCCCATGTCTTGTGCCCAGGAGAGCGGGATGGACCGTCACCCTGCAG
CCTGTGCTTCTGCTAGGATCAATGTGTGACTCGAGGGCGCGCCTACCCGCGGTAGCTTTTCAGTCGAGAA
AAAAACATTAGATCAGAAGAACAACTGGCAACACTTCTCAACCTGAGACTTACTTCAAGATGCTCGATCC
TGGAGAGGTCTATGATGACCCTATTGACCCAATCGAGTTAGAGGCTGAACCCAGAGGAACCCCCATTGTC
CCCAACATCTTGAGGAACTCTGACTACAATCTCAACTCTCCTTTGATAGAAGATCCTGCTAGACTAATGT
TAGAATGGTTAAAAACAGGGAATAGACCTTATCGGATGACTCTAACAGACAATTGCTCCAGGTCTTTCAG
AGTTTTGAAAGATTATTTCAAGAAGGTAGATTTGGGTTCTCTCAAGGTGGGCGGAATGGCTGCACAGTCA
ATGATTTCTCTCTGGTTATATGGTGCCCACTCTGAATCCAACAGGAGCCGGAGATGTATAACAGACTTGG
CCCATTTCTATTCCAAGTCGTCCCCCATAGAGAAGCTGTTGAATCTCACGCTAGGAAATAGAGGGCTGAG
AATCCCCCCAGAGGGAGTGTTAAGTTGCCTTGAGAGGGTTGATTATGATAATGCATTTGGAAGGTATCTT
GCCAACACGTATTCCTCTTACTTGTTCTTCCATGTAATCACCTTATACATGAACGCCCTAGACTGGGATG
AAGAAAAGACCATCCTAGCATTATGGAAAGATTTAACCTCAGTGGACATCGGGAAGGACTTGGTAAAGTT
CAAAGACCAAATATGGGGACTGCTGATCGTGACAAAGGACTTTGTTTACTCCCAAAGTTCCAATTGTCTT
TTTGACAGAAACTACACACTTATGCTAAAAGATCTTTTCTTGTCTCGCTTCAACTCCTTAATGGTCTTGC
TCTCTCCCCCAGAGCCCCGATACTCAGATGACTTGATATCTCAACTATGCCAGCTGTACATTGCTGGGGA
TCAAGTCTTGTCTATGTGTGGAAACTCCGGCTATGAAGTCATCAAAATATTGGAGCCATATGTCGTGAAT
AGTTTAGTCCAGAGAGCAGAAAAGTTTAGGCCTCTCATTCATTCCTTGGGAGACTTTCCTGTATTTATAA
AAGACAAGGTAAGTCAACTTGAAGAGACGTTCGGTCCCTGTGCAAGAAGGTTCTTTAGGGCTCTGGATCA
ATTCGACAACATACATGACTTGGTTTTTGTGTTTGGCTGTTACAGGCATTGGGGGCACCCATATATAGAT
TATCGAAAGGGTCTGTCAAAACTATATGATCAGGTTCACCTTAAAAAAATGATAGATAAGTCCTACCAGG
AGTGCTTAGCAAGCGACCTAGCCAGGAGGATCCTTAGATGGGGTTTTGATAAGTACTCCAAGTGGTATCT
GGATTCAAGATTCCTAGCCCGAGACCACCCCTTGACTCCTTATATCAAAACCCAAACATGGCCACCCAAA
CATATTGTAGACTTGGTGGGGGATACATGGCACAAGCTCCCGATCACGCAGATCTTTGAGATTCCTGAAT
CAATGGATCCGTCAGAAATATTGGATGACAAATCACATTCTTTCACCAGAACGAGACTAGCTTCTTGGCT
GTCAGAAAACCGAGGGGGGCCTGTTCCTAGCGAAAAAGTTATTATCACGGCCCTGTCTAAGCCGCCTGTC
AATCCCCGAGAGTTTCTGAGGTCTATAGACCTCGGAGGATTGCCAGATGAAGACTTGATAATTGGCCTCA
AGCCAAAGGAACGGGAATTGAAGATTGAAGGTCGATTCTTTGCTCTAATGTCATGGAATCTAAGATTGTA
TTTTGTCATCACTGAAAAACTCTTGGCCAACTACATCTTGCCACTTTTTGACGCGCTGACTATGACAGAC
AACCTGAACAAGGTGTTTAAAAAGCTGATCGACAGGGTCACCGGGCAAGGGCTTTTGGACTATTCAAGGG
TCACATATGCATTTCACCTGGACTATGAAAAGTGGAACAACCATCAAAGATTAGAGTCAACAGAGGATGT
ATTTTCTGTCCTAGATCAAGTGTTTGGATTGAAGAGAGTGTTTTCTAGAACACACGAGTTTTTTCAAAAG
GCCTGGATCTATTATTCAGACAGATCAGACCTCATCGGGTTACGGGAGGATCAAATATACTGCTTAGATG
CGTCCAACGGCCCAACCTGTTGGAATGGCCAGGATGGCGGGCTAGAAGGCTTACGGCAGAAGGGCTGGAG
TCTAGTCAGCTTATTGATGATAGATAGAGAATCTCAAATCAGGAACACAAGAACCAAAATACTAGCTCAA
GGAGACAACCAGGTTTTATGTCCGACATACATGTTGTCGCCAGGGCTATCTCAAGAGGGGCTCCTCTATG
AATTGGAGAGAATATCAAGGAATGCACTTTCGATATACAGAGCCGTCGAGGAAGGGGCATCTAAGCTAGG
GCTGATCATCAAGAAAGAAGAGACCATGTGTAGTTATGACTTCCTCATCTATGGAAAAACCCCTTTGTTT
AGAGGTAACATATTGGTGCCTGAGTCCAAAAGATGGGCCAGAGTCTCTTGCGTCTCTAATGACCAAATAG
TCAACCTCGCCAATATAATGTCGACAGTGTCCACCAATGCGCTAACAGTGGCACAACACTCTCAATCTTT
GATCAAACCGATGAGGGATTTTCTGCTCATGTCAGTACAGGCAGTCTTTCACTACCTGCTATTTAGCCCA
ATCTTAAAGGGAAGAGTTTACAAGATTCTGAGCGCTGAAGGGGAGAGCTTTCTCCTAGCCATGTCAAGGA
TAATCTATCTAGATCCTTCTTTGGGAGGGATATCTGGAATGTCCCTCGGAAGATTCCATATACGACAGTT
CTCAGACCCTGTCTCTGAAGGGTTATCCTTCTGGAGAGAGATCTGGTTAAGCTCCCAAGAGTCCTGGATT
CACGCGTTGTGTCAAGAGGCTGGAAACCCAGATCTTGGAGAGAGAACACTCGAGAGCTTCACTCGCCTTC
TAGAAGATCCGACCACCTTAAATATCAGAGGAGGGGCCAGTCCTACCATTCTACTCAAGGATGCAATCAG
AAAGGCTTTATATGACGAGGTGGACAAGGTGGAAAATTCAGAGTTTCGAGAGGCAATCCTGTTGTCCAAG
ACCCATAGAGATAATTTTATACTCTTCTTAATATCTGTTGAGCCTCTGTTTCCTCGATTTCTCAGTGAGC
TATTCAGTTCGTCTTTTTTGGGAATCCCCGAGTCAATCATTGGATTGATACAAAACTCCCGAACGATAAG
AAGGCAGTTTAGAAAGAGTCTCTCAAAAACTTTAGAAGAATCCTTCTACAACTCAGAGATCCACGGGATT
AGTCGGATGACCCAGACACCTCAGAGGGTTGGGGGGGTGTGGCCTTGCTCTTCAGAGAGGGCAGATCTAC
TTAGGGAGATCTCTTGGGGAAGAAAAGTGGTAGGCACGACAGTTCCTCACCCTTCTGAGATGTTGGGATT
ACTTCCCAAGTCCTCTATTTCTTGCACTTGTGGAGCAACAGGAGGAGGCAATCCTAGAGTTTCTGTATCA
GTACTCCCGTCCTTTGATCAGTCATTTTTTTCACGAGGCCCCCTAAAGGGATACTTGGGCTCGTCCACCT
CTATGTCGACCCAGCTATTCCATGCATGGGAAAAAGTCACTAATGTTCATGTGGTGAAGAGAGCTCTATC
GTTAAAAGAATCTATAAACTGGTTCATTACTAGAGATTCCAACTTGGCTCAAGCTCTAATTAGGAACATT
ATGTCTCTGACAGGCCCTGATTTCCCTCTAGAGGAGGCCCCTGTCTTCAAAAGGACGGGGTCAGCCTTGC
ATAGGTTCAAGTCTGCCAGATACAGCGAAGGAGGGTATTCTTCTGTCTGCCCGAACCTCCTCTCTCATAT
TTCTGTTAGTACAGACACCATGTCTGATTTGACCCAAGACGGGAAGAACTACGATTTCATGTTCCAGCCA
TTGATGCTTTATGCACAGACATGGACATCAGAGCTGGTACAGAGAGACACAAGGCTAAGAGACTCTACGT
TTCATTGGCACCTCCGATGCAACAGGTGTGTGAGACCCATTGACGACGTGACCCTGGAGACCTCTCAGAT
CTTCGAGTTTCCGGATGTGTCGAAAAGAATATCCAGAATGGTTTCTGGGGCTGTGCCTCACTTCCAGAGG
CTTCCCGATATCCGTCTGAGACCAGGAGATTTTGAATCTCTAAGCGGTAGAGAAAAGTCTCACCATATCG
GATCAGCTCAGGGGCTCTTATACTCAATCTTAGTGGCAATTCACGACTCAGGATACAATGATGGAACCAT
CTTCCCTGTCAACATATACGGCAAGGTTTCCCCTAGAGACTATTTGAGAGGGCTCGCAAGGGGAGTATTG
ATAGGATCCTCGATTTGCTTCTTGACAAGAATGACAAATATCAATATTAATAGACCTCTTGAATTGGTCT
CAGGGGTAATCTCATATATTCTCCTGAGGCTAGATAACCATCCCTCCTTGTACATAATGCTCAGAGAACC
GTCTCTTAGAGGAGAGATATTTTCTATCCCTCAGAAAATCCCCGCCGCTTATCCAACCACTATGAAAGAA
GGCAACAGATCAATCTTGTGTTATCTCCAACATGTGCTACGCTATGAGCGAGAGATAATCACGGCGTCTC
CAGAGAATGACTGGCTATGGATCTTTTCAGACTTTAGAAGTGCCAAAATGACGTACCTATCCCTCATTAC
TTACCAGTCTCATCTTCTACTCCAGAGGGTTGAGAGAAACCTATCTAAGAGTATGAGAGATAACCTGCGA
CAATTGAGTTCTTTGATGAGGCAGGTGCTGGGCGGGCACGGAGAAGATACCTTAGAGTCAGACGACAACA
TTCAACGACTGCTAAAAGACTCTTTACGAAGGACAAGATGGGTGGATCAAGAGGTGCGCCATGCAGCTAG
AACCATGACTGGAGATTACAGCCCCAACAAGAAGGTGTCCCGTAAGGTAGGATGTTCAGAATGGGTCTGC
TCTGCTCAACAGGTTGCAGTCTCTACCTCAGCAAACCCGGCCCCTGTCTCGGAGCTTGACATAAGGGCCC
TCTCTAAGAGGTTCCAGAACCCTTTGATCTCGGGCTTGAGAGTGGTTCAGTGGGCAACCGGTGCTCATTA
TAAGCTTAAGCCTATTCTAGATGATCTCAATGTTTTCCCATCTCTCTGCCTTGTAGTTGGGGACGGGTCA
GGGGGGATATCAAGGGCAGTCCTCAACATGTTTCCAGATGCCAAGCTTGTGTTCAACAGTCTTTTAGAGG
TGAATGACCTGATGGCTTCCGGAACACATCCACTGCCTCCTTCAGCAATCATGAGGGGAGGAAATGATAT
CGTCTCCAGAGTGATAGATCTTGACTCAATCTGGGAAAAACCGTCCGACTTGAGAAACTTGGCAACCTGG
AAATACTTCCAGTCAGTCCAAAAGCAGGTCAACATGTCCTATGACCTCATTATTTGCGATGCAGAAGTTA
CTGACATTGCATCTATCAACCGGATCACCCTGTTAATGTCCGATTTTGCATTGTCTATAGATGGACCACT
CTATTTGGTCTTCAAAACTTATGGGACTATGCTAGTAAATCCAAACTACAAGGCTATTCAACACCTGTCA
AGAGCGTTCCCCTCGGTCACAGGGTTTATCACCCAAGTAACTTCGTCTTTTTCATCTGAGCTCTACCTCC
GATTCTCCAAACGAGGGAAGTTTTTCAGAGATGCTGAGTACTTGACCTCTTCCACCCTTCGAGAAATGAG
CCTTGTGTTATTCAATTGTAGCAGCCCCAAGAGTGAGATGCAGAGAGCTCGTTCCTTGAACTATCAGGAT
CTTGTGAGAGGATTTCCTGAAGAAATCATATCAAATCCTTACAATGAGATGATCATAACTCTGATTGACA
GTGATGTAGAATCTTTTCTAGTCCACAAGATGGTTGATGATCTTGAGTTACAGAGGGGAACTCTGTCTAA
AGTGGCTATCATTATAGCCATCATGATAGTTTTCTCCAACAGAGTCTTCAACGTTTCCAAACCCCTAACT
GACCCCTCGTTCTATCCACCGTCTGATCCCAAAATCCTGAGGCACTTCAACATATGTTGCAGTACTATGA
TGTATCTATCTACTGCTTTAGGTGACGTCCCTAGCTTCGCAAGACTTCACGACCTGTATAACAGACCTAT
AACTTATTACTTCAGAAAGCAAGTCATTCGAGGGAACGTTTATCTATCTTGGAGTTGGTCCAACGACACC
TCAGTGTTCAAAAGGGTAGCCTGTAATTCTAGCCTGAGTCTGTCATCTCACTGGATCAGGTTGATTTACA
AGATAGTGAAGACTACCAGACTCGTTGGCAGCATCAAGGATCTATCCAGAGAAGTGGAAAGACACCTTCA
TAGGTACAACAGGTGGATCACCCTAGAGGATATCAGATCTAGATCATCCCTACTAGACTACAGTTGCCTG
TGAACCGGATACTCCTGGAAGCCTGCCCATGCTAAGACTCTTGTGTGATGTATCTTGAAAAAAACAAGAT
CCTAAATCTGAACCTTTGGTTGTTTGATTGTTTTTCTCATTTTTGTTGTTTATTTGTTAAGCGTGGGTCG
GCATGGCATCTCCACCTCCTCGCGGTCCGACCTGGGCATCCGAAGGAGGACGCACGTCCACTCGGATGGC
TAAGGGAGAAGGGCGAATTCCAGCACACTGGCGGCCGTTACTAGTGGATCCGAGCTCGGTACCGAGCTCG
GATCCACTAGTCCAGTGTGGTGGAATTCTGCAGATATCCAGCACAGTGGCGGCCGCTCGAGTCTAGAGGG
CCCGTTTAAACCCGCTGATCAGCCTCGACTGTGCCTTCTAGTTGCCAGCCATCTGTTGTTTGCCCCTCCC
CCGTGCCTTCCTTGACCCTGGAAGGTGCCACTCCCACTGTCCTTTCCTAATAAAATGAGGAAATTGCATC
GCATTGTCTGAGTAGGTGTCATTCTATTCTGGGGGGTGGGGTGGGGCAGGACAGCAAGGGGGAGGATTGG
GAAGACAATAGCAGGCATGCTGGGGATGCGGTGGGCTCTATGGCTTCTGAGGCGGAAAGAACCAGCTGGG
GCTCTAGGGGGTATCCCC
[124 nt withheld, positions 9119-9242]
C
[91 nt withheld, positions 9244-9334]
A
[49 nt withheld, positions 9336-9384]
CCTTTGACGTTGGAGTCCACGTTCTTT
[37 nt withheld, positions 9412-9448]
ACCCTATCTCGGTCTATTCTTTTGATTTATAAGGGATTTTGCCGATTTCGGCCTATTGGTTAAAAAATGA
GCTGATTTAACAAAAATTTAACGCGAATTAATTCTGTGGAATGTGTGTCAGTTAGGGTGTGGAAAGTCCC
CAGGCTCCCCAGCAGGCAGAAGTATGCAAAGCATGCATCTCAATTAGTCAGCAACCAGGTGTGGAAAGTC
CCCAGGCTCCCCAGCAGGCAGAAGTATGCAAAGCATGCATCTCAATTAGTCAGCAACCATAGTCCCGCCC
CTAACTCCGCCCATCCCGCCCCTAACTCCGCCCAGTTCCGCCCATTCTCCGCCCCATGGCTGACTAATTT
TTTTTATTTATGCAGAGGCCGAGGCCGCCTCTGCCTCTGAGCTATTCCAGAAGTAGTGAGGAGGCTTTTT
TGGAGGCCTAGGCTTTTGCAAAAAGCTCCCGGGAGCTTGTATATCCATTTTCGGATCTGATCAGCACGTG
TTGACAATTAATCATCGGCATAGTATATCGGCATAGTATAATACGACAAGGTGAGGAACTAAACCATGGC
CAAGTTGACCAGTGCCGTTCCGGTGCTCACCGCGCGCGACGTCGCCGGAGCGGTCGAGTTCTGGACCGAC
CGGCTCGGGTTCTCCCGGGACTTCGTGGAGGACGACTTCGCCGGTGTGGTCCGGGACGACGTGACCCTGT
TCATCAGCGCGGTCCAGGACCAGGTGGTGCCGGACAACACCCTGGCCTGGGTGTGGGTGCGCGGCCTGGA
CGAGCTGTACGCCGAGTGGTCGGAGGTCGTGTCCACGAACTTCCGGGACGCCTCCGGGCCGGCCATGACC
GAGATCGGCGAGCAGCCGTGGGGGCGGGAGTTCGCCCTGCGCGACCCGGCCGGCAACTGCGTGCACTTCG
TGGCCGAGGAGCAGGACTGACACGTGCTACGAGATTTCGATTCCACCGCCGCCTTCTATGAAAGGTTGGG
CTTCGGAATCGTTTTCCGGGACGCCGGCTGGATGATCCTCCAGCGCGGGGATCTCATGCTGGAGTTCTTC
GCCCACCCCAACTTGTTTATTGCAGCTTATAATGGTTACAAATAAAGCAATAGCATCACAAATTTCACAA
ATAAAGCATTTTTTTCACTGCATTCTAGTTGTGGTTTGTCCAAACTCATCAATGTATCTTATCATGTCTG
TATACCGTCGACCTCTAGCTAGAGCTTGGCGTAATCATGGTCATAGCTGTTTCCTGTGTGAAATTGTTAT
CCGCTCACAATTCCACACAACATACGAGCCGGAAGCATAAAGTGTAAAGCCTGGGGTGCCTAATGAGTGA
GCTAACTCACATTAATTGCGTTGCGCTCACTGCCCGCTTTCCAGTCGGGAAACCTGTCGTGCCAGCTGCA
TTAATGAATCGGCCAACGCGCGGGGAGAGGCGGTTTGCGTATTGGGCGCTCTTCCGCTTCCTCGCTCACT
GACTCGCTGCGCTCGGTCGTTCGGCTGCGGCGAGCGGTATCAGCTCACTCAAAGGCGGTAATACGGTTAT
CCACAGAATCAGGGGATAACGCAGGAAAGAACATGTGAGCAAAAGGCCAGCAAAAGGCCAGGAACCGTAA
AAAGGCCGCGTTGCTGGCGTTTTTCCATAGGCTCCGCCCCCCTGACGAGCATCACAAAAATCGACGCTCA
AGTCAGAGGTGGCGAAACCCGACAGGACTATAAAGATACCAGGCGTTTCCCCCTGGAAGCTCCCTCGTGC
GCTCTCCTGTTCCGACCCTGCCGCTTACCGGATACCTGTCCGCCTTTCTCCCTTCGGGAAGCGTGGCGCT
TTCTCATAGCTCACGCTGTAGGTATCTCAGTTCGGTGTAGGTCGTTCGCTCCAAGCTGGGCTGTGTGCAC
GAACCCCCCGTTCAGCCCGACCGCTGCGCCTTATCCGGTAACTATCGTCTTGAGTCCAACCCGGTAAGAC
ACGACTTATCGCCACTGGCAGCAGCCACTGGTAACAGGATTAGCAGAGCGAGGTATGTAGGCGGTGCTAC
AGAGTTCTTGAAGTGGTGGCCTAACTACGGCTACACTAGAAGAACAGTATTTGGTATCTGCGCTCTGCTG
AAGCCAGTTACCTTCGGAAAAAGAGTTGGTAGCTCTTGATCCGGCAAACAAACCACCGCTGGTAGCGGTG
GTTTTTTTGTTTGCAAGCAGCAGATTACGCGCAGAAAAAAAGGATCTCAAGAAGATCCTTTGATCTTTTC
TACGGGGTCTGACGCTCAGTGGAACGAAAACTCACGTTAAGGGATTTTGGTCATGAGATTATCAAAAAGG
ATCTTCACCTAGATCCTTTTAAATTAAAAATGAAGTTTTAAATCAATCTAAAGTATATATGAGTAAACTT
GGTCTGACAGTTACCAATGCTTAATCAGTGAGGCACCTATCTCAGCGATCTGTCTATTTCGTTCATCCAT
AGTTGCCTGACTCCCCGTCGTGTAGATAACTACGATACGGGAGGGCTTACCATCTGGCCCCAGTGCTGCA
ATGATACCGCGAGACCCACGCTCACCGGCTCCAGATTTATCAGCAATAAACCAGCCAGCCGGAAGGGCCG
AGCGCAGAAGTGGTCCTGCAACTTTATCCGCCTCCATCCAGTCTATTAATTGTTGCCGGGAAGCTAGAGT
AAGTAGTTCGCCAGTTAATAGTTTGCGCAACGTTGTTGCCATTGCTACAGGCATCGTGGTGTCACGCTCG
TCGTTTGGTATGGCTTCATTCAGCTCCGGTTCCCAACGATCAAGGCGAGTTACATGATCCCCCATGTTGT
GCAAAAAAGCGGTTAGCTCCTTCGGTCCTCCGATCGTTGTCAGAAGTAAGTTGGCCGCAGTGTTATCACT
CATGGTTATGGCAGCACTGCATAATTCTCTTACTGTCATGCCATCCGTAAGATGCTTTTCTGTGACTGGT
GAGTACTCAACCAAGTCATTCTGAGAATAGTGTATGCGGCGACCGAGTTGCTCTTGCCCGGCGTCAATAC
GGGATAATACCGCGCCACATAGCAGAACTTTAAAAGTGCTCATCATTGGAAAACGTTCTTCGGGGCGAAA
ACTCTCAAGGATCTTACCGCTGTTGAGATCCAGTTCGATGTAACCCACTCGTGCACCCAACTGATCTTCA
GCATCTTTTACTTTCACCAGCGTTTCTGGGTGAGCAAAAACAGGAAGGCAAAATGCCGCAAAAAAGGGAA
TAAGGGCGACACGGAAATGTTGAATACTCATACTCTTCCTTTTTCAATATTATTGAAGCATTTATCAGGG
TTATTGTCTCATGAGCGGATACATATTTGAATGTATTTAGAAAAATAAACAAATAGGGGTTCCGCGCACA
TTTCCCCGAAAAGTGCCACCTGACGTCGACGGATCGGGAGATCTCCCGATCCCCTATGGTGCACTCTCAG
TACAATCTGCTCTGATGCCGCATAGTTAAGCCAGTATCTGCTCCCTGCTTGTGTGTTGGAGGTCGCTGAG
TAGTGCGCGAGCAAAATTTAAGCTACAACAAGGCAAGGCTTGACCGACAATTGCATGAAGAATCTGCTTA
GGGTTAGGCGTTTTGCGCTGCTTCGCGATGTACGGGCCAGATATACGCGTTGACATTGATTATTGACTAG
TTATTAATAGTAATCAATTACGGGGTCATTAGTTCATAGCCCATATATGGAGTTCCGCGTTACATAACTT
ACGGTAAATGGCCCGCCTGGCTGACCGCCCAACGACCCCCGCCCATTGACGTCAATAATGACGTATGTTC
CCATAGTAACGCCAATAGGGACTTTCCATTGACGTCAATGGGTGGAGTATTTACGGTAAACTGCCCACTT
GGCAGTACATCAAGTGTATCATATGCCAAGTACGCCCCCTATTGACGTCAATGACGGTAAATGGCCCGCC
TGGCATTATGCCCAGTACATGACCTTATGGGACTTTCCTACTTGGCAGTACATCTACGTATTAGTCATCG
CTATTACCATGGTGATGCGGTTTTGGCAGTACATCAATGGGCGTGGATAGCGGTTTGACTCACGGGGATT
TCCAAGTCTCCACCCCATTGACGTCAATGGGAGTTTGTTTTGGCACCAAAATCAACGGGACTTTCCAAAA
TGTCGTAACAACTCCGCCCCATTGACGCAAATGGGCGGTAGGCGTGTACGGTGGGAGGTCTATATAAGCA
GAGCTCTCTGGCTAACTAGAGAACCCACTGCTTACTGGCTTATCGAAATTAATACGACTCACTATAGGGA
GACCCAAGCTGGCTAGATTAAGCGTCTGATGAGTCCGTGAGGACGAAACCCGGAGTCCCGGGTCACGCTT
AACAACCAGATCAAAGAAAAAACAGACATTGTCAATTGCAAAGCAAAAATGTAACACCCCTACAATGGAT
GCCGACAAGATTGTATTCAAAGTCAATAATCAGGTGGTCTCTTTGAAGCCTGAGATTATCGTGGATCAAT
ATGAGTACAAGTACCCTGCCATCAAAGATTTGAAAAAGCCCTGTATAACCCTAGGAAAGGCTCCCGATTT
AAATAAAGCATACAAGTCAGTTTTGTCAGGCATGAGCGCCGCCAAACTTAATCCTGACGATGTATGTTCC
TATTTGGCAGCGGCAATGCAGTTTTTTGAGGGGACATGTCCGGAAGACTGGACCAGCTATGGAATTGTGA
TTGCACGAAAAGGAGATAAGATCACCCCAGGTTCTCTGGTGGAGATAAAACGTACTGATGTAGAAGGGAA
TTGGGCTCTGACAGGAGGCATGGAACTGACAAGAGACCCCACTGTCCCTGAGCATGCGTCCTTAGTCGGT
CTTCTCTTGAGTCTGTATAGGTTGAGCAAAATATCCGGGCAAAACACTGGTAACTATAAGACAAACATTG
CAGACAGGATAGAGCAGATTTTTGAGACAGCCCCTTTTGTTAAAATCGTGGAACACCATACTCTAATGAC
AACTCACAAAATGTGTGCTAATTGGAGTACTATACCAAACTTCAGATTTTTGGCCGGAACCTATGACATG
TTTTTCTCCCGGATTGAGCATCTATATTCAGCAATCAGAGTGGGCACAGTTGTCACTGCTTATGAAGACT
GTTCAGGACTGGTATCATTTACTGGGTTCATAAAACAAATCAATCTCACCGCTAGAGAGGCAATACTATA
TTTCTTCCACAAGAACTTTGAGGAAGAGATAAGAAGAATGTTTGAGCCAGGGCAGGAGACAGCTGTTCCT
CACTCTTATTTCATCCACTTCCGTTCACTAGGCTTGAGTGGGAAATCTCCTTATTCATCAAATGCTGTTG
GTCACGTGTTCAATCTCATTCACTTTGTAGGATGCTATATGGGTCAAGTCAGATCCCTAAATGCAACGGT
TATTGCTGCATGTGCTCCTCATGAAATGTCTGTTCTAGGGGGCTATCTGGGAGAGGAATTCTTCGGGAAA
GGGACATTTGAAAGAAGATTCTTCAGAGATGAGAAAGAACTTCAAGAATACGAGGCGGCTGAACTGACAA
AGACTGACGTAGCACTGGCAGATGATGGAACTGTCAACTCTGACGACGAGGACTACTTTTCAGGTGAAAC
CAGAAGTCCGGAGGCTGTTTATACTCGAATCATGATGAATGGAGGTCGACTAAAGAGATCTCACATACGG
AGATATGTCTCAGTCAGTTCCAATCATCAAGCCCGTCCAAACTCATTCGCCGAGTTTCTAAACAAGACAT
ATTCGAGTGACTCAGGTTCCGGAGAGAACCTCTACTTCCAATCGGGATCCGGTAGCCATGGCTTCCCGCC
GGAGGTGGAGGAGCAGGATGATGGCACGCTGCCCATGTCTTGTGCCCAGGAGAGCGGGATGGACCGTCAC
CCTGCAGCCTGTGCTTCTGCTAGGATCAATGTGTAAGAAGTTGAATAACAAAATGCCGGAAATCTACGGA
TTGTGTATATCCATCATGAAAAAAACTAACACCCCTCCTTTCGAACCATCCCAAACATGAGCAAGATCTT
TGTCAATCCTAGTGCTATTAGAGCCGGTCTGGCCGATCTTGAGATGGCTGAAGAAACTGTTGATCTGATC
AATAGAAATATCGAAGACAATCAGGCTCATCTCCAAGGGGAACCCATAGAGGTGGACAATCTCCCTGAGG
ATATGGGGCGACTTCACCTGGATGATGGAAAATCGCCCAACCATGGTGAGATAGCCAAGGTGGGAGAAGG
CAAGTATCGAGAGGACTTTCAGATGGATGAAGGAGAGGATCCTAGCTTCCTGTTCCAGTCATACCTGGAA
AATGTTGGAGTCCAAATAGTCAGACAAATGAGGTCAGGAGAGAGATTTCTCAAGATATGGTCACAGACCG
TAGAAGAGATTATATCCTATGTCGCGGTCAACTTTCCCAACCCTCCAGGAAAGTCTTCAGAGGATAAATC
AACCCAGACTACTGGCCGAGAGCTCAAGAAGGAGACAACACCCACTCCTTCTCAGAGAGAAAGCCAATCA
TCGAAAGCCAGGATGGCGGCTCAAATTGCTTCTGGCCCTCCAGCCCTTGAATGGTCGGCTACCAATGAAG
AGGATGATCTATCAGTGGAGGCTGAGATCGCTCACCAGATTGCAGAAAGTTTCTCCAAAAAATATAAGTT
TCCCTCTCGATCCTCAGGGATACTCTTGTATAATTTTGAGCAATTGAAAATGAACCTTGATGATATAGTT
AAAGAGGCAAAAAATGTACCAGGTGTGACCCGTTTAGCCCATGACGGGTCCAAACTCCCCCTAAGATGTG
TACTGGGATGGGTCGCTTTGGCCAACTCTAAGAAATTCCAGTTGTTAGTCGAATCCGACAAGCTGAGTAA
AATCATGCAAGATGACTTGAATCGCTATACATCTTGCTAACCGAACCTCTCCCCTCAGTCCCTCTAGACA
ATAAAATCCGAGATGTCCCAAAGTCAACATGAAAAAAACAGGCAACACCACTGATAAATCGATGAACCTC
CTACGTAAGATAGTGAAAAACCGCAGGGACGAGGACACTCAAAAATCCTCTCCCGCGTCAGCCCCTCTGG
ATGACGATGACTTGTGGCTTCCACCCCCTGAATACGTCCCGCTGAAAGAACTTACAGGCAAGAAGAACAT
GAGGAACTTTTGTATCAACGGAAGGGTTAAAGTGTGTAGCCCGAATGGTTACTCGTTCAGGATCCTGCGG
CACATTCTGAAATCATTCGACGAGATATATTCTGGGAATCATAGGATGATCGGGTTAGTCAAAGTGGTTA
TTGGACTGGCTTTGTCAGGATCTCCAGTCCCTGAGGGCCTGAACTGGGTATACAAATTGAGGAGAACCTT
TATCTTCCAGTGGGCTGATTCCAGGGGCCCTCTTGAAGGGGAGGAGTTGGAATACTCTCAGGAGATCACT
TGGGATGATGATACTGAGTTCGTCGGATTGCAAATAAGAGTGATTGCAAAACAGTGTCATATCCAGGGCA
GAGTCTGGTGTATCAACATGAACCCGAGAGCATGTCAACTATGGTCTGACATGTCTCTTCAGACACAAAG
GTCCGAAGAGGACAAAGATTCCTCTCTGCTTCTAGAATAACGTACGTCAGATTATATCCCGCAAATTTAT
CACTTGTTTACCTCTGGAGGAGAGAACATATGGGCTCAACTCCAACCCTTGGGAGCAATATAACAAAAAA
CATGTTATGGTGCCATTAAACCGCTGCATTTCATCAAAGTCAAGTTGATTACCTTTACATTTTGATCCTC
TTGGATGTGAAAAAAACTATTAACATCCCTCAAAGGACCTGCAGGTACGC
Features (pLannotate 1.2.2; 31 found; start..end, strand, type, name):
     46..1071    +  CDS            cre: RECR_BPP1 - Experimental evidence at protein level: Swiss-Prot protein existence level 1. Catalyzes site-specific recombination between two 34-base- pair LOXP sites. Its role is to maintain the phage genome as a monomeric unit-copy plasmid in the lysogenic state. From Escherichia phage P1 (Bacteriophage P1).
   1090..1146    +  CDS            P2A: 2A peptide from porcine teschovirus-1 polyprotein Eukaryotic ribosomes fail to insert a peptide bond between the Gly and Pro residues, yielding separate polypeptides.
   1153..1857    +  CDS            mCherry: mCherry is a basic (constitutively fluorescent) red fluorescent protein published in 2004, derived from Discosoma sp.. It is reported to be a very rapidly-maturing monomer with low acid sensitivity.
   1836..1987    +  CDS            d2EYFP (fragment): EYFP destabilized by residues 422-461 of mouse ornithine decarboxylase, giving an in vivo half-life of ~2 hours mammalian codon-optimized
   2090..8470    +  CDS            L: L_RABVS - Experimental evidence at protein level: Swiss-Prot protein existence level 1. RNA-directed RNA polymerase that catalyzes the replication of viral genomic RNA. The template is composed of the viral RNA tightly encapsidated by the nucleoprotein (N). The replicase mode is dependent on intracellular N protein concentration. In this mode, the polymerase replicates the whole viral genome without recognizing transcriptional signals, and the replicated genome is not caped or polyadenylated. From Rabies virus (strain SAD B19) (RABV).
   8602..8694    +  ncRNA          HDV ribozyme: Accession: RF00094 - Hepatitis delta virus ribozyme
   8849..9073    +  polyA_signal   bGH poly(A) signal: bovine growth hormone polyadenylation signal
   9077..9098    +  promoter       SV40 promoter (fragment): SV40 enhancer and early promoter
   9119..9547    +  rep_origin     f1 ori (sequence partly withheld): f1 bacteriophage origin of replication; arrow indicates direction of (+) strand synthesis
   9561..9890    +  promoter       SV40 promoter: SV40 enhancer and early promoter
   9938..9985    +  promoter       EM7 promoter: synthetic bacterial promoter&nbsp
  10004..10378   +  CDS            BleoR: antibiotic-binding protein; Sh ble from Streptoalloteichus hindustanus; confers resistance to bleomycin, phleomycin, and Zeocin™
  10388..10513   +  CDS            ble (fragment): BLE_KLEPN - Experimental evidence at protein level: Swiss-Prot protein existence level 1. Binding protein with a strong affinity to the bleomycin family of antibiotics. Binds to CL990; an antimitotic-antibiotic compound. From Klebsiella pneumoniae.
  10508..10629   +  polyA_signal   SV40 poly(A) signal: SV40 polyadenylation signal
  10700..10722   -  protein_bind   lac operator (fragment): The lac repressor binds to the lac operator to inhibit transcription in E. coli. This inhibition can be relieved by adding lactose or isopropyl-β-D-thiogalactopyranoside (IPTG). lac repressor encoded by lacI
  10726..10756   -  promoter       lac promoter: promoter for the E. coli lac operon
  10771..10792   -  protein_bind   CAP binding site: CAP binding activates transcription in the presence of cAMP. E. coli catabolite activator protein
  10805..10897   -  CDS            lacI (fragment): lac repressor; lacI; The lac repressor binds to the lac operator to inhibit transcription in E. coli. This inhibition can be relieved by adding lactose or isopropyl-β-D-thiogalactopyranoside (IPTG).
  11080..11668   -  rep_origin     ori: high-copy-number ColE1/pMB1/pBR322/pUC origin of replication
  11839..12699   -  CDS            AmpR: β-lactamase; bla; confers resistance to ampicillin, carbenicillin, and related antibiotics
  12700..12804   -  promoter       AmpR promoter: bla
  12863..12915   -  misc_feature   bom (fragment): basis of mobility region from pBR322
  13070..13449   +  enhancer       CMV enhancer: human cytomegalovirus immediate early enhancer
  13450..13653   +  promoter       CMV promoter: human cytomegalovirus (CMV) immediate early promoter
  13649..13682   +  LTR            5' LTR (truncated) (fragment): truncated 5' long terminal repeat (LTR) from HIV-1
  13698..13716   +  promoter       T7 promoter: promoter for bacteriophage T7 RNA polymerase
  13742..13767   +  misc_RNA       sTRSV HHRz (fragment): hammerhead ribozyme from the tobacco ringspot virus satellite RNA (Khvorova et al., 2003)
  13853..15202   +  CDS            N: NCAP_RABVS - Experimental evidence at protein level: Swiss-Prot protein existence level 1. Encapsidates the genome in a ratio of one protein N per nine ribonucleotides, protecting it from nucleases. If expressed without protein P it binds non-specifically RNA and therefore can bind it's own mRNA. Interaction with protein P abolishes any non-specific RNA binding, and prevents phosphorylation. The soluble N-P complex encapsidates specifically the genomic RNA, with protein N protecting the genome like a pearl necklace. The encapsidated genomic RNA is termed the nucleocapsid (NC) and serves as tem
  15241..15363   +  CDS            d2EYFP (fragment): EYFP destabilized by residues 422-461 of mouse ornithine decarboxylase, giving an in vivo half-life of ~2 hours mammalian codon-optimized
  15455..16345   +  CDS            P: PHOSP_RABVS - Experimental evidence at protein level: Swiss-Prot protein existence level 1. Non catalytic polymerase cofactor and regulatory protein that plays a role in viral transcription and replication. Stabilizes the RNA polymerase L to the N-RNA template and binds the soluble protein N, preventing it from encapsidating non-genomic RNA. Also inhibits host IFN-alpha and IFN-beta signaling by binding and retaining phosphorylated STAT1 in the cytoplasm or by inhibiting the DNA binding of STAT1 in the nucleus. Might be involved, through interaction with host dynein, in intracellular microtubu
  16440..17045   +  CDS            M: MATRX_RABVS - Experimental evidence at protein level: Swiss-Prot protein existence level 1. Plays a major role in assembly, budding and uncoating of virion after membrane fusion (PubMed:33208464). Completely covers the ribonucleoprotein coil and keep it in condensed bullet-shaped form. Inhibits viral transcription and stimulates replication. Plays a major role in early induction of TRAIL-mediated apoptosis in infected neurons (PubMed:12771432, PubMed:9847327). From Rabies virus (strain SAD B19) (RABV).
