[The description below was written by a language model from this plasmid's Addgene catalogue record and pLannotate feature annotations shown in this document.]
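Description:
pSAD-F3-NPEST-iCRE-2A-mCherryPEST is a full-length cDNA genome plasmid for rescuing a glycoprotein-deleted, self-inactivating rabies virus (SiR) based on the SAD B19 strain, built on the pSADdeltaG-F3 backbone. It is propagated in E. coli through a high-copy ColE1/pUC-type origin with ampicillin selection. The annotated 17.3 kb sequence also carries an f1 origin and an SV40/EM7-driven bleomycin/Zeocin resistance cassette with an SV40 poly(A) signal, inherited from the parent vector.

The viral antigenome sits downstream of a CMV enhancer/promoter and a T7 promoter. It is flanked by a hammerhead ribozyme at the 5' end and a hepatitis delta virus ribozyme at the 3' end, followed by a bGH poly(A) signal. This arrangement allows a transcript with precise viral termini to be produced in transfected packaging cells. The genome encodes N, P, M and L, and no G gene is annotated. In the position between M and L lies the transgene cassette: iCre joined by a P2A peptide to mCherry, so both proteins are made from one viral mRNA.

Sequences matching the mouse ornithine decarboxylase PEST degron (annotated as d2EYFP fragments) follow both the N open reading frame and mCherry. The N-PEST fusion presumably targets the nucleoprotein for rapid degradation, and this is the basis of the self-inactivating design, in which the virus is intended to shut down after primary infection. The PEST tag on mCherry makes the red signal short-lived.

According to the record and its associated publication, the intended use is neural circuit tracing, with transient viral iCre expression providing permanent recombination-based genetic and functional access to infected neurons. Because G is deleted, the glycoprotein must be supplied in trans for packaging and spread.
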