Addgene plasmid #99608: pSAD-F3-NPEST-iCRE-2A-mCherryPEST
Purpose: Self-inactivating DG-Rabies (SiR) expressing iCRE and destabilised mCherry
Depositing lab: Marco Tripodi. Depositing organization: MRC Laboratory of Molecular Biology. Publication: Life-Long Genetic and Functional Access to Neural Circuits Using Self-Inactivating Rabies Virus. Ciabatti E, Gonzalez-Rueda A, Mariotti L, Morgese F, Tripodi M. Cell. 2017 Jul 1. pii: S0092-8674(17)30697-9. doi: 10.1016/j.cell.2017.06.014. PubMed 28689641.
Backbone
  Vector backbone: pSADdeltaG-F3
  Vector type: Unspecified
Growth in bacteria
  Bacterial resistance: Ampicillin, 100 μg/mL
  Growth temperature: 30°C
  Growth strain: NEB Stable
  Growth instructions: Stbl2 or NEB Stable can also be used
  Copy number: High Copy
Gene/Insert 1
  Gene/Insert name: iCRE
Gene/Insert 2
  Gene/Insert name: mCherry
  Tag / fusion protein: PEST
Terms and licenses: Academic/Nonprofit Terms; Industry Terms: Not Available to Industry
How to cite: pSAD-F3-NPEST-iCRE-2A-mCherryPEST was a gift from Marco Tripodi (Addgene plasmid # 99608 ; http://n2t.net/addgene:99608 ; RRID:Addgene_99608)
